Addgene plasmid #213845: pStorage_Ptet-2_ZF2
Purpose: (Empty Backbone) CombiGEM storage plasmid for ZF-2 CR fusions.
Depositing lab: James Collins. Depositing organization: Massachusetts Institute of Technology. Publication: A high-throughput synthetic biology approach for studying combinatorial chromatin-based transcriptional regulation. Alcantar MA, English MA, Valeri JA, Collins JJ. Mol Cell. 2024 Jun 20;84(12):2382-2396.e9. doi: 10.1016/j.molcel.2024.05.025. PubMed 38906116.
Backbone
  Vector backbone: self-made
  Vector type: Yeast Expression
  Selectable markers: HIS3
Growth in bacteria
  Bacterial resistance: Spectinomycin, 50 μg/mL
  Growth temperature: 37°C
  Growth strain: NEB Stable
  Copy number: High Copy
Gene/Insert
  Gene/Insert name: None
Terms and licenses: Academic/Nonprofit Terms; Industry Terms: Not Available to Industry
Depositor comments: Storage plasmid for type 1 expression vectors -- i.e., fusions to ZF-2 (ZF 42-10). To insert barcoded genes: i) digest this plasmid with BbsI and MfeI ii) digest the barcoded gene with BsaI -- making sure the resultant overhangs match the BbsI and MfeI sites iii) ligate the two digestion products. Terminators can be added to the barcoded ligation product via a BbsI golden gate reaction.
How to cite: pStorage_Ptet-2_ZF2 was a gift from James Collins (Addgene plasmid # 213845 ; http://n2t.net/addgene:213845 ; RRID:Addgene_213845)
