[The description below was written by a language model from this plasmid's Addgene catalogue record and pLannotate feature annotations shown in this document.]
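Description:
pStorage_Ptet-2_ZF2 is a self-made, 4.7 kb yeast expression shuttle plasmid that serves as an empty CombiGEM storage backbone for building fusions of chromatin regulators (CRs) to the zinc finger ZF-2 (also called ZF 42-10). In bacteria it replicates from a high-copy ColE1/pUC-type origin and is selected with spectinomycin through an aadA gene. The adjacent short gentamicin-resistance fragment and class 1 integron Pc promoter fragment appear to be remnants of the cassette from which this marker was taken. In Saccharomyces cerevisiae, a CEN6/ARS element provides stable, low-copy episomal maintenance, and a HIS3 gene under its own promoter allows selection by histidine prototrophy.

No insert is recorded, and the payload region is designed as an acceptor site. The feature table detects only short tet-operator-containing matches (annotated as fragments of PLtetO-1 and the tight TRE promoter) followed by a partial 3xFLAG tag. This fits the "Ptet-2" in the name, suggesting a tetracycline-responsive promoter driving an epitope-tagged fusion. The ZF-2 coding sequence is not annotated, and roughly 900 nt between the FLAG fragment and the HIS3 promoter carries no annotation, so the exact arrangement of the zinc finger and cloning sites cannot be confirmed from the table.

According to the depositor, barcoded genes released with BsaI are ligated into the plasmid after it is cut with BbsI and MfeI, using matching overhangs, and terminators can then be added by a BbsI Golden Gate reaction. The resulting "type 1" expression units are intended for combinatorial assembly in high-throughput studies of chromatin-based transcriptional regulation in yeast.
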