Features (pLannotate 1.2.2; 10 found; start..end, strand, type, name):
    131..151     +  promoter       PLtetO-1 promoter (fragment): modified phage lambda PL promoter with tet operator sites (Lutz and Bujard, 1997)
    170..189     +  promoter       tight TRE promoter (fragment): Tet-responsive promoter PTight, consisting of seven tet operator sequences followed by the minimal CMV promoter
    218..277     +  CDS            3xFLAG (fragment): three tandem FLAG® epitope tags, followed by an enterokinase cleavage site
   1223..1410    +  promoter       HIS3 promoter: S. cerevisiae HIS3
   1411..2070    +  CDS            HIS3: HIS7_YEAST - Experimental evidence at protein level: Swiss-Prot protein existence level 1. From Saccharomyces cerevisiae (strain ATCC 204508 / S288c) (Baker's yeast).
   2288..2791    +  misc_feature   CEN/ARS: S. cerevisiae CEN6 centromere fused to an autonomously replicating sequence
   2811..3599    -  CDS            aadA: S3AD_ECOLX - Experimental evidence at protein level: Swiss-Prot protein existence level 1. Mediates bacterial resistance to the antibiotics streptomycin and spectinomycin. From Escherichia coli.
   3606..3662    -  CDS            GmR (fragment): gentamycin acetyltransferase; aacC1; confers resistance to gentamycin
   3838..3861    -  promoter       Pc promoter (fragment): intI1 (promoter lies within the coding sequence); class 1 integron promoter
   4029..4617    +  rep_origin     ori: high-copy-number ColE1/pMB1/pBR322/pUC origin of replication
>Addgene plasmid #213845 | pStorage_Ptet-2_ZF2 | addgene full sequence | sequence record 422169 | Addgene NGS Result
CCCTGAATTACATCTAGACTGAACTGGCCGATAATTGCAGACGAACGCTGAAGATCTAGCTGCCAAACCA
GATGTCAACACAGCTACAACGCTGCTGTTTTTTTATTTTTTGTTTTTTGCGGTATAAAAATCCCTATCAG
TGATAGAGATTTTATTTTTTTTTTCTTTTTCCCTATCAGTGATAGAGAATATCAAGCTACAAAAAGGTAT
GGATTATAAAGACCATGACGGAGATTATAAAGATCATGACATAGATTACAAGGATGACGATGACAAGATG
GCACCAAAGAAGAAGAGGAAGGTGGGTATTCACGGAGTCCCCGGAGGTGGCTCAGGGTCCCGTCCCGGTG
AGAGGCCCTTTCAATGCAGAATTTGCATGGCAAACTTTTCCACGGGGCAAATCTTGGATCGTCATACAAG
AACGCATACGGGCGAAAAACCATTCCAATGCCGTATTTGCATGGCTAACTTTAGCGTTGCGCACTCCTTG
AAGAGGCACCTGAGAACACATACTGGCGAGAAGCCCTTTCAGTGCAGAATCTGTATGGCGAATTTCTCCG
ATCCCTCCAATCTTCGTAGACATTTGAAAACTCATTTAAGAGGATCTGGCGGTAGTGGCGGAGGGAGTGG
TGGCGGGGGCTCTGGAGGCGGATCTGGGTCCTGCAGGGGTTCTGTCTTCTAATAAATAAAGCAATCTTGA
TGAGGATAATGATTTTTTTTTGAATATACATAAATACTACCGTTTTTCTGCTAGATTTTGTGATGACGTA
AATAAGTACATATTACTTTTTAAGCCAAGACAAGATTAAGCATTAACTTTACCCTTTTCTTTCTAAGTTT
CAATATTAGTTATCACTGTTTAAAAGTTATGGCGAGAACGTCGGCGGTTAAAATATATTACCCTGAACGC
CTCTTCCAGCGCTCAACGGGTGTGCTTCCCGTTCTGATGAGTCCGTGAGGACGAAAGCGTCCCGGGAATA
TCGCGTAGCACTTTAGACTCTTCCTTACGTAATGGATGACTCGGCGCGTGATCTTACGGCCGGGCGACAC
CTCTCATAGGTGTGCGTGGATCCTAACTTTTTTGGATCCGCAACGGAATTCCTGACGCACAATTGTTGTT
GTTTGGCTGAGCAGTTACAGAGATGTTACGAACCACTAGTGCACTGCAGTACAAACACAGTCCTTTCCCG
CAATTTTCTTTTTCTATTACTCTTGGCCTCCTCTAGTACACTCTATATTTTTTTATGCCTCGGTAATGAT
TTTCATTTTTTTTTTTCCACCTAGCGGATGACTCTTTTTTTTTCTTAGCGATTGGCATTATCACATAATG
AATTATACATTATATAAAGTAATGTGATTTCTTCGAAGAATATACTAAAAAATGAGCAGGCAAGATAAAC
GAAGGCAAAGATGACAGAGCAGAAAGCCCTAGTAAAGCGTATTACAAATGAAACCAAGATTCAGATTGCG
ATCTCTTTAAAGGGTGGTCCCCTAGCGATAGAGCACTCGATCTTCCCAGAAAAAGAGGCAGAAGCAGTAG
CAGAACAGGCCACACAATCGCAAGTGATTAACGTCCACACAGGTATAGGGTTTCTGGACCATATGATACA
TGCTCTGGCCAAGCATTCCGGCTGGTCGCTAATCGTTGAGTGCATTGGTGACTTACACATAGACGACCAT
CACACCACTGAGGACTGCGGGATTGCTCTCGGTCAAGCTTTTAAAGAGGCCCTAGGGGCCGTGCGTGGAG
TAAAAAGGTTTGGATCAGGATTTGCGCCTTTGGATGAGGCACTTTCCAGAGCGGTGGTTGATCTTTCGAA
CAGGCCGTACGCAGTTGTCGAACTTGGTTTGCAAAGGGAGAAAGTAGGTGATCTCTCTTGCGAGATGATC
CCGCATTTTCTTGAAAGCTTTGCAGAGGCTAGCAGAATTACCCTCCACGTTGATTGTCTGCGAGGCAAGA
ATGATCATCACCGTAGTGAGAGTGCGTTCAAGGCTCTTGCGGTTGCCATAAGAGAAGCCACCTCGCCCAA
TGGTACCAACGATGTTCCCTCCACCAAAGGTGTTCTTATGTAGTGACACCGATTATTTAAAGCTGCTGCA
TACGATATATATACATGTGTATATATGTATACCTATGAATGTCAGTAAGTATGTATACGAACAGTATGAT
ACTGAAGATGACAAGGTAATGCATCATTCTATACGTGTCATTCTGAACGAGGCGCGCTTTCCTTTTTTCT
TTTTGCTTTTTCTTTTTTTTTCTCTTGAACTCGACGGATCATAGAGTATCACGTGCTATAAAAATAATTA
TAATTTAAATTTTTTAATATAAATATATAAATTAAAAATAGAAAGTAAAAAAAGAAATTAAAGAAAAAAT
AGTTTTTGTTTTCCGAAGATGTAAAAGACTCTAGGGGGATCGCCAACAAATACTACCTTTTATCTTGCTC
TTCCTGCTCTCAGGTATTAATGCCGAATTGTTTCATCTTGTCTGTGTAGAAAACCACACACGAAAATCCT
GTGATTTTACATTTTACTTATCGTTAATCGAATGTATATCTATTTAATCTGCTTTTCTTGTCTAATAAAT
ATATATGTAAAGTACGCTTTTTGTTGAAATTTTTTAAACCTTTGTTTATTTTTTTTTCTTCATTCCGTAA
CTCTTCTACCTTCTTTATTTACTTTCTAAAATCCAAATACAAAACATAAAAATAAATAAACACAGAGTAA
ATTCCCAAATTATTCCATCATTAAAAGATACGAGGCGCGTGTAAGTTACAGGCAAGCGATCCGTCCCGAG
CGGCCGCTTATTTGCCGACTACCTTGGTGATCTCGCCTTTCACGTAGTGGACAAATTCTTCCAACTGATC
TGCGCGCGAGGCCAAGCGATCTTCTTCTTGTCCAAGATAAGCCTGTCTAGCTTCAAGTATGACGGGCTGA
TACTGGGCCGGCAGGCGCTCCATTGCCCAGTCGGCAGCGACATCCTTCGGCGCGATTTTGCCGGTTACTG
CGCTGTACCAAATGCGGGACAACGTAAGCACTACATTTCGCTCATCGCCAGCCCAGTCGGGCGGCGAGTT
CCATAGCGTTAAGGTTTCATTTAGCGCCTCAAATAGATCCTGTTCAGGAACCGGATCAAAGAGTTCCTCC
GCCGCTGGACCTACCAAGGCAACGCTATGTTCTCTTGCTTTTGTCAGCAAGATAGCCAGATCAATGTCGA
TCGTGGCTGGCTCGAAGATACCCGCAAGAATGTCATTGCGCTGCCATTCTCCAAATTGCAGTTCGCGCTT
AGCTGGATAACGCCACGGAATGATGTCGTCGTGCACAACAATGGTGACTTCTACAGCGCGGAGAATCTCG
CTCTCTCCAGGGGAAGCCGAAGTTTCCAAAAGGTCGTTGATCAAAGCTCGCCGCGTTGTTTCATCAAGCC
TTACGGTCACCGTAACCAGCAAATCAATATCACTGTGTGGCTTCAGGCCGCCATCCACTGCGGAGCCGTA
CAAATGTACGGCCAGCAACGTCGGTTCGAGATGGCGCTCGATGACGCCAACTACCTCTGATAGTTGAGTC
GATACTTCGGCGATCACCGCTTCCCTCATAATGTTTAACTTTGTTTTAGGGCGACTGCCCTGCTGCGTAA
CATCGTTGCTGCTCCATAACATCAAACATCGACCCACGGCGTAACGCGCTTGCTGCTTGGATGCCCGAGG
CATAGACTGTACCCCAAAAAAACAGTCATAACAAGCCATGAAAACCGCCACTGCGCCGTTACCACCGCTG
CGTTCGGTCAAGGTTCTGGACCAGTTGCGTGAGCGCATACGCTACTTGCATTACAGCTTACGAACCGAAC
AGGCTTATGTCCACTGGGTTCGTGCCTTCATCCGTTTCCACGGTGTGCGTCACCCGGCAACCTTGGGTAG
CAGCGAAGTCGAGGCATTTCTGTCCTGGCTGGTCATGACCAAAATCCCTTAACGTGAGTTTTCGTTCCAC
TGAGCGTCAGACCCCGTAGAAAAGATCAAAGGATCTTCTTGAGATCCTTTTTTTCTGCGCGTAATCTGCT
GCTTGCAAACAAAAAAACCACCGCTACCAGCGGTGGTTTGTTTGCCGGATCAAGAGCTACCAACTCTTTT
TCCGAAGGTAACTGGCTTCAGCAGAGCGCAGATACCAAATACTGTTCTTCTAGTGTAGCCGTAGTTAGGC
CACCACTTCAAGAACTCTGTAGCACCGCCTACATACCTCGCTCTGCTAATCCTGTTACCAGTGGCTGCTG
CCAGTGGCGATAAGTCGTGTCTTACCGGGTTGGACTCAAGACGATAGTTACCGGATAAGGCGCAGCGGTC
GGGCTGAACGGGGGGTTCGTGCACACAGCCCAGCTTGGAGCGAACGACCTACACCGAACTGAGATACCTA
CAGCGTGAGCTATGAGAAAGCGCCACGCTTCCCGAAGGGAGAAAGGCGGACAGGTATCCGGTAAGCGGCA
GGGTCGGAACAGGAGAGCGCACGAGGGAGCTTCCAGGGGGAAACGCCTGGTATCTTTATAGTCCTGTCGG
GTTTCGCCACCTCTGACTTGAGCGTCGATTTTTGTGATGCTCGTCAGGGGGGCGGAGCCTATGGAAAAAC
GCCAGCAACGCGGCCTTTTTACGGTTCCTGGCCTTTTGCTGGCCTTTTGCTCACATGTTCTTTCCTGCGT
TATCCCCTGATTCTGTGGATAACCGTGCGGCCGC
